Addgene plasmid #116682: pHAGE-SMAD4-K436N
Purpose: Lentiviral expression of SMAD4 K436N
Depositing lab: Gordon Mills & Kenneth Scott. Depositing organization: Baylor College of Medicine. Publication: Systematic Functional Annotation of Somatic Mutations in Cancer. Ng PK, Li J, Jeong KJ, Shao S, Chen H, Tsang YH, Sengupta S, Wang Z, Bhavana VH, Tran R, Soewito S, Minussi DC, Moreno D, Kong K, Dogruluk T, Lu H, Gao J, Tokheim C, Zhou DC, Johnson AM, Zeng J, Ip CKM, Ju Z, Wester M, Yu S, Li Y, Vellano CP, Schultz N, Karchin R, Ding L, Lu Y, Cheung LWT, Chen K, Shaw KR, Meric-Bernstam F, Scott KL, Yi S, Sahni N, Liang H, Mills GB. Cancer Cell. 2018 Mar 12;33(3):450-462.e10. doi: 10.1016/j.ccell.2018.01.021. PubMed 29533785.
Backbone
  Vector backbone: pHAGE
  Vector type: Lentiviral
Growth in bacteria
  Bacterial resistance: Ampicillin, 100 μg/mL
  Growth temperature: 37°C
  Growth strain: Stbl3
  Copy number: High Copy
Gene/Insert
  Gene/Insert name: SMAD4
  Species: H. sapiens (human)
  Mutation: K436N
  Entrez Gene: SMAD4 (a.k.a. DPC4, JIP, MADH4, MYHRS)
  Cloning method: Gateway Cloning
Terms and licenses: Academic/Nonprofit Terms; Industry Terms: Not Available to Industry
How to cite: pHAGE-SMAD4-K436N was a gift from Gordon Mills & Kenneth Scott (Addgene plasmid # 116682 ; http://n2t.net/addgene:116682 ; RRID:Addgene_116682)
