[The description below was written by a language model from this plasmid's Addgene catalogue record and the feature table of its GenBank file.]
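Description:
pHAGE-SMAD4-K436N is an HIV-1-based lentiviral expression plasmid of about 10.1 kb, built on the pHAGE backbone to deliver a mutant human SMAD4 open reading frame into mammalian cells. It is propagated in E. coli through a high-copy ColE1/pUC-type origin and selected with ampicillin via the bla gene. The catalogue lists a recombination-deficient strain for growth, as is usual for LTR-containing plasmids. The viral portion includes a full-length LTR at the upstream end (auto-annotated as a 3' LTR, though it sits in the 5' position), the Psi packaging signal, the Rev response element for Rev-dependent nuclear export of the genomic RNA, and the cPPT/CTS. At the downstream end is a U3-deleted 3' LTR, which makes the integrated provirus self-inactivating.

Between these elements, the human EF-1-alpha promoter with its first intron drives a bicistronic transcript. The SMAD4 coding sequence carrying the K436N substitution was introduced by Gateway recombination. It is not annotated as a feature, but it would occupy the interval between the attB1 and attB2 sites. Downstream lie short T3 and T7 promoter sequences, an attB4 site and a V5 epitope tag. The record does not state whether the V5 tag is fused in frame to SMAD4. An EMCV IRES then allows translation of puromycin N-acetyltransferase from the same mRNA, so transduced cells can be selected with puromycin, and a WPRE enhances transcript expression. The construct belongs to a collection made for systematic functional annotation of somatic cancer mutations. It provides stable constitutive expression of this SMAD4 variant, presumably so that its effects can be assessed.
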