LOCUS       Exported 10148 bp ds-DNA circular SYN 13-MAY-2021
DEFINITION  Lentiviral expression of SMAD4 K436N.
ACCESSION   .
VERSION     .
KEYWORDS    pHAGE-SMAD4-K436N
SOURCE      synthetic DNA construct
  ORGANISM  synthetic DNA construct
REFERENCE   1 (bases 1 to 10148)
  AUTHORS   Ng PK, Li J, Jeong KJ, Shao S, Chen H, Tsang YH, Sengupta S, Wang Z,
            Bhavana VH, Tran R, Soewito S, Minussi DC, Moreno D, Kong K,
            Dogruluk T, Lu H, Gao J, Tokheim C, Zhou DC, Johnson AM, Zeng J, Ip
            CKM, Ju Z, Wester M, Yu S, Li Y, Vellano CP, Schultz N, Karchin R,
            Ding L, Lu Y, Cheung LWT, Chen K, Shaw KR, Meric-Bernstam F, Scott
            KL, Yi S, Sahni N, Liang H, Mills GB
  TITLE     Systematic Functional Annotation of Somatic Mutations in Cancer.
  JOURNAL   Cancer Cell. 2018 Mar 12;33(3):450-462.e10. doi:
            10.1016/j.ccell.2018.01.021.
  PUBMED    29533785
REFERENCE   2 (bases 1 to 10148)
  AUTHORS   .
  TITLE     Direct Submission
  JOURNAL   Exported May 13, 2021 from SnapGene Server 1.1.58
            http://www.snapgene.com
FEATURES             Location/Qualifiers
     source          1..10148
                     /organism="synthetic DNA construct"
                     /mol_type="other DNA"
     LTR             1..634
                     /label=3' LTR
                     /note="3' long terminal repeat (LTR) from HIV-1"
     misc_feature    681..806
                     /label=HIV-1 Psi
                     /note="packaging signal of human immunodeficiency virus
                     type 1"
     misc_feature    1303..1536
                     /label=RRE
                     /note="The Rev response element (RRE) of HIV-1 allows for
                     Rev-dependent mRNA export from the nucleus to the
                     cytoplasm."
     CDS             1721..1765
                     /codon_start=1
                     /product="antigenic peptide corresponding to amino acids
                     655 to 669 of the HIV envelope protein gp41 (Lutje Hulsik
                     et al., 2013)"
                     /label=gp41 peptide
                     /note="recognized by the 2H10 single-chain llama nanobody"
                     /translation="KNEQELLELDKWASL"
     misc_feature    2058..2175
                     /label=cPPT/CTS
                     /note="central polypurine tract and central termination
                     sequence of HIV-1"
     promoter        2223..3401
                     /label=EF-1-alpha promoter
                     /note="strong constitutive promoter for human elongation
                     factor EF-1-alpha"
     intron          2454..3392
                     /label=EF-1-alpha intron A
                     /note="intron upstream of the start codon of human
                     EF-1-alpha"
     primer_bind     3349..3369
                     /label=EF1a-F
                     /note="Human elongation factor-1a promoter, forward primer"
     protein_bind    3421..3445
                     /gene="mutant version of attB"
                     /label=attB1
                     /bound_moiety="BP Clonase(TM)"
                     /note="recombination site for the Gateway(R) BP reaction"
     protein_bind    complement(5108..5132)
                     /gene="mutant version of attB"
                     /label=attB2
                     /bound_moiety="BP Clonase(TM)"
                     /note="recombination site for the Gateway(R) BP reaction"
     promoter        5140..5158
                     /label=T3 promoter
                     /note="promoter for bacteriophage T3 RNA polymerase"
     primer_bind     complement(5183..5202)
                     /label=T7
                     /note="T7 promoter, forward primer"
     promoter        complement(5184..5202)
                     /label=T7 promoter
                     /note="promoter for bacteriophage T7 RNA polymerase"
     protein_bind    complement(5208..5228)
                     /gene="mutant version of attB"
                     /label=attB4
                     /bound_moiety="BP Clonase(TM)"
                     /note="core recombination site for the Gateway(R) BP
                     reaction"
     CDS             5282..5323
                     /codon_start=1
                     /product="epitope tag from simian virus 5"
                     /label=V5 tag
                     /translation="GKPIPNPLLGLDST"
     misc_feature    5344..5911
                     /label=IRES
                     /note="internal ribosome entry site (IRES) of the
                     encephalomyocarditis virus (EMCV)"
     misc_feature    5361..5913
                     /label=IRES
                     /note="internal ribosome entry site (IRES) of the
                     encephalomyocarditis virus (EMCV)"
     primer_bind     complement(5505..5522)
                     /label=IRES reverse
                     /note="IRES internal ribosome entry site, reverse primer.
                     Also called pCDH-rev"
     primer_bind     5732..5751
                     /label=IRES-F
                     /note="IRES internal ribosome entry site, forward primer"
     CDS             5925..6524
                     /codon_start=1
                     /gene="pac from Streptomyces alboniger"
                     /product="puromycin N-acetyltransferase"
                     /label=PuroR
                     /note="confers resistance to puromycin"
                     /translation="MTEYKPTVRLATRDDVPRAVRTLAAAFADYPATRHTVDPDRHIER
                     VTELQELFLTRVGLDIGKVWVADDGAAVAVWTTPESVEAGAVFAEIGPRMAELSGSRLA
                     AQQQMEGLLAPHRPKEPAWFLATVGVSPDHQGKGLGSAVVLPGVEAAERAGVPAFLETS
                     APRNLPFYERLGFTVTADVEVPEGPRTWCMTRKPGA"
     primer_bind     complement(5925..5944)
                     /label=Puro-R
                     /note="Puromycin resistance gene, reverse primer. Also
                     called puro-variant-R"
     primer_bind     6421..6441
                     /label=Puro-F
                     /note="Puromycin resistance gene, forward primer"
     misc_feature    6538..7126
                     /label=WPRE
                     /note="woodchuck hepatitis virus posttranscriptional
                     regulatory element"
     primer_bind     complement(6591..6611)
                     /label=WPRE-R
                     /note="WPRE, reverse primer"
     CDS             complement(7009..7020)
                     /codon_start=1
                     /product="Factor Xa recognition and cleavage site"
                     /label=Factor Xa site
                     /translation="IEGR"
     LTR             7201..7434
                     /label=3' LTR (Delta-U3)
                     /note="self-inactivating 3' long terminal repeat (LTR) from
                     HIV-1"
     primer_bind     complement(7553..7571)
                     /label=pBRforEco
                     /note="pBR322 vectors, upsteam of EcoRI site, forward
                     primer"
     promoter        7639..7743
                     /gene="bla"
                     /label=AmpR promoter
     CDS             7744..8604
                     /codon_start=1
                     /gene="bla"
                     /product="beta-lactamase"
                     /label=AmpR
                     /note="confers resistance to ampicillin, carbenicillin, and
                     related antibiotics"
                     /translation="MSIQHFRVALIPFFAAFCLPVFAHPETLVKVKDAEDQLGARVGYI
                     ELDLNSGKILESFRPEERFPMMSTFKVLLCGAVLSRVDAGQEQLGRRIHYSQNDLVEYS
                     PVTEKHLTDGMTVRELCSAAITMSDNTAANLLLTTIGGPKELTAFLHNMGDHVTRLDRW
                     EPELNEAIPNDERDTTMPVAMATTLRKLLTGELLTLASRQQLIDWMEADKVAGPLLRSA
                     LPAGWFIADKSGAGERGSRGIIAALGPDGKPSRIVVIYTTGSQATMDERNRQIAEIGAS
                     LIKHW"
     primer_bind     complement(7962..7981)
                     /label=Amp-R
                     /note="Ampicillin resistance gene, reverse primer"
     rep_origin      8775..9363
                     /direction=RIGHT
                     /label=ori
                     /note="high-copy-number ColE1/pMB1/pBR322/pUC origin of
                     replication"
     primer_bind     9264..9283
                     /label=pBR322ori-F
                     /note="pBR322 origin, forward primer"
     primer_bind     9517..9534
                     /label=L4440
                     /note="L4440 vector, forward primer"
     primer_bind     9626..9645
                     /label=SV40pro-F
                     /note="SV40 promoter/origin, forward primer"
     protein_bind    9774..9795
                     /label=CAP binding site
                     /bound_moiety="E. coli catabolite activator protein"
                     /note="CAP binding activates transcription in the presence
                     of cAMP."
     promoter        9810..9840
                     /label=lac promoter
                     /note="promoter for the E. coli lac operon"
     protein_bind    9848..9864
                     /label=lac operator
                     /bound_moiety="lac repressor encoded by lacI"
                     /note="The lac repressor binds to the lac operator to
                     inhibit transcription in E. coli. This inhibition can be
                     relieved by adding lactose or
                     isopropyl-beta-D-thiogalactopyranoside (IPTG)."
     primer_bind     9853..9875
                     /label=M13/pUC Reverse
                     /note="In lacZ gene"
     primer_bind     9872..9888
                     /label=M13 rev
                     /note="common sequencing primer, one of multiple similar
                     variants"
     primer_bind     9872..9888
                     /label=M13 Reverse
                     /note="In lacZ gene. Also called M13-rev"
     primer_bind     9938..9957
                     /label=EBV-rev
                     /note="SV40 polyA terminator, reverse primer"
ORIGIN
        1 tggaagggct aattcactcc caaagaagac aagatatcct tgatctgtgg atctaccaca
       61 cacaaggcta cttccctgat tagcagaact acacaccagg gccaggggtc agatatccac
      121 tgacctttgg atggtgctac aagctagtac cagttgagcc agataaggta gaagaggcca
      181 ataaaggaga gaacaccagc ttgttacacc ctgtgagcct gcatgggatg gatgacccgg
      241 agagagaagt gttagagtgg aggtttgaca gccgcctagc atttcatcac gtggcccgag
      301 agctgcatcc ggagtacttc aagaactgct gatatcgagc ttgctacaag ggactttccg
      361 ctggggactt tccagggagg cgtggcctgg gcgggactgg ggagtggcga gccctcagat
      421 cctgcatata agcagctgct ttttgcctgt actgggtctc tctggttaga ccagatctga
      481 gcctgggagc tctctggcta actagggaac ccactgctta agcctcaata aagcttgcct
      541 tgagtgcttc aagtagtgtg tgcccgtctg ttgtgtgact ctggtaacta gagatccctc
      601 agaccctttt agtcagtgtg gaaaatctct agcagtggcg cccgaacagg gacttgaaag
      661 cgaaagggaa accagaggag ctctctcgac gcaggactcg gcttgctgaa gcgcgcacgg
      721 caagaggcga ggggcggcga ctggtgagta cgccaaaaat tttgactagc ggaggctaga
      781 aggagagaga tgggtgcgag agcgtcagta ttaagcgggg gagaattaga tcgcgatggg
      841 aaaaaattcg gttaaggcca gggggaaaga aaaaatataa attaaaacat atagtatggg
      901 caagcaggga gctagaacga ttcgcagtta atcctggcct gttagaaaca tcagaaggct
      961 gtagacaaat actgggacag ctacaaccat cccttcagac aggatcagaa gaacttagat
     1021 cattatataa tacagtagca accctctatt gtgtgcatca aaggatagag ataaaagaca
     1081 ccaaggaagc tttagacaag atagaggaag agcaaaacaa aagtaagacc accgcacagc
     1141 aagcggccgg ccgctgatct tcagacctgg aggaggagat atgagggaca attggagaag
     1201 tgaattatat aaatataaag tagtaaaaat tgaaccatta ggagtagcac ccaccaaggc
     1261 aaagagaaga gtggtgcaga gagaaaaaag agcagtggga ataggagctt tgttccttgg
     1321 gttcttggga gcagcaggaa gcactatggg cgcagcgtca atgacgctga cggtacaggc
     1381 cagacaatta ttgtctggta tagtgcagca gcagaacaat ttgctgaggg ctattgaggc
     1441 gcaacagcat ctgttgcaac tcacagtctg gggcatcaag cagctccagg caagaatcct
     1501 ggctgtggaa agatacctaa aggatcaaca gctcctgggg atttggggtt gctctggaaa
     1561 actcatttgc accactgctg tgccttggaa tgctagttgg agtaataaat ctctggaaca
     1621 gatttggaat cacacgacct ggatggagtg ggacagagaa attaacaatt acacaagctt
     1681 aatacactcc ttaattgaag aatcgcaaaa ccagcaagaa aagaatgaac aagaattatt
     1741 ggaattagat aaatgggcaa gtttgtggaa ttggtttaac ataacaaatt ggctgtggta
     1801 tataaaatta ttcataatga tagtaggagg cttggtaggt ttaagaatag tttttgctgt
     1861 actttctata gtgaatagag ttaggcaggg atattcacca ttatcgtttc agacccacct
     1921 cccaaccccg aggggacccg acaggcccga aggaatagaa gaagaaggtg gagagagaga
     1981 cagagacaga tccattcgat tagtgaacgg atctcgacgg tatcgccgaa ttcacaaatg
     2041 gcagtattca tccacaattt taaaagaaaa ggggggattg gggggtacag tgcaggggaa
     2101 agaatagtag acataatagc aacagacata caaactaaag aattacaaaa acaaattaca
     2161 aaaattcaaa attttcgggt ttattacagg gacagcagag atccagtttg gactagtcgt
     2221 gaggctccgg tgcccgtcag tgggcagagc gcacatcgcc cacagtcccc gagaagttgg
     2281 ggggaggggt cggcaattga accggtgcct agagaaggtg gcgcggggta aactgggaaa
     2341 gtgatgtcgt gtactggctc cgcctttttc ccgagggtgg gggagaaccg tatataagtg
     2401 cagtagtcgc cgtgaacgtt ctttttcgca acgggtttgc cgccagaaca caggtaagtg
     2461 ccgtgtgtgg ttcccgcggg cctggcctct ttacgggtta tggcccttgc gtgccttgaa
     2521 ttacttccac ctggctgcag tacgtgattc ttgatcccga gcttcgggtt ggaagtgggt
     2581 gggagagttc gaggccttgc gcttaaggag ccccttcgcc tcgtgcttga gttgaggcct
     2641 ggcctgggcg ctggggccgc cgcgtgcgaa tctggtggca ccttcgcgcc tgtctcgctg
     2701 ctttcgataa gtctctagcc atttaaaatt tttgatgacc tgctgcgacg ctttttttct
     2761 ggcaagatag tcttgtaaat gcgggccaag atctgcacac tggtatttcg gtttttgggg
     2821 ccgcgggcgg cgacggggcc cgtgcgtccc agcgcacatg ttcggcgagg cggggcctgc
     2881 gagcgcggcc accgagaatc ggacgggggt agtctcaagc tggccggcct gctctggtgc
     2941 ctggcctcgc gccgccgtgt atcgccccgc cctgggcggc aaggctggcc cggtcggcac
     3001 cagttgcgtg agcggaaaga tggccgcttc ccggccctgc tgcagggagc tcaaaatgga
     3061 ggacgcggcg ctcgggagag cgggcgggtg agtcacccac acaaaggaaa agggcctttc
     3121 cgtcctcagc cgtcgcttca tgtgactcca cggagtaccg ggcgccgtcc aggcacctcg
     3181 attagttctc gagcttttgg agtacgtcgt ctttaggttg gggggagggg ttttatgcga
     3241 tggagtttcc ccacactgag tgggtggaga ctgaagttag gccagcttgg cacttgatgt
     3301 aattctcctt ggaatttgcc ctttttgagt ttggatcttg gttcattctc aagcctcaga
     3361 cagtggttca aagttttttt cttccatttc aggtgtcgtg aagcggccct gcagatatca
     3421 acaagtttgt acaaaaaagc aggcaccatg gacaatatgt ctattacgaa tacaccaaca
     3481 agtaatgatg cctgtctgag cattgtgcat agtttgatgt gccatagaca aggtggagag
     3541 agtgaaacat ttgcaaaaag agcaattgaa agtttggtaa agaagctgaa ggagaaaaaa
     3601 gatgaattgg attctttaat aacagctata actacaaatg gagctcatcc tagtaaatgt
     3661 gttaccatac agagaacatt ggatgggagg cttcaggtgg ctggtcggaa aggatttcct
     3721 catgtgatct atgcccgtct ctggaggtgg cctgatcttc acaaaaatga actaaaacat
     3781 gttaaatatt gtcagtatgc gtttgactta aaatgtgata gtgtctgtgt gaatccatat
     3841 cactacgaac gagttgtatc acctggaatt gatctctcag gattaacact gcagagtaat
     3901 gctccatcaa gtatgatggt gaaggatgaa tatgtgcatg actttgaggg acagccatcg
     3961 ttgtccactg aaggacattc aattcaaacc atccagcatc caccaagtaa tcgtgcatcg
     4021 acagagacat acagcacccc agctctgtta gccccatctg agtctaatgc taccagcact
     4081 gccaactttc ccaacattcc tgtggcttcc acaagtcagc ctgccagtat actggggggc
     4141 agccatagtg aaggactgtt gcagatagca tcagggcctc agccaggaca gcagcagaat
     4201 ggatttactg gtcagccagc tacttaccat cataacagca ctaccacctg gactggaagt
     4261 aggactgcac catacacacc taatttgcct caccaccaaa acggccatct tcagcaccac
     4321 ccgcctatgc cgccccatcc cggacattac tggcctgttc acaatgagct tgcattccag
     4381 cctcccattt ccaatcatcc tgctcctgag tattggtgtt ccattgctta ctttgaaatg
     4441 gatgttcagg taggagagac atttaaggtt ccttcaagct gccctattgt tactgttgat
     4501 ggatacgtgg acccttctgg aggagatcgc ttttgtttgg gtcaactctc caatgtccac
     4561 aggacagaag ccattgagag agcaaggttg cacataggca aaggtgtgca gttggaatgt
     4621 aaaggtgaag gtgatgtttg ggtcaggtgc cttagtgacc acgcggtctt tgtacagagt
     4681 tactacttag acagagaagc tgggcgtgca cctggagatg ctgttcataa gatctaccca
     4741 agtgcatata taaacgtctt tgatttgcgt cagtgtcatc gacagatgca gcagcaggcg
     4801 gctactgcac aagctgcagc agctgcccag gcagcagccg tggcaggaaa catccctggc
     4861 ccaggatcag taggtggaat agctccagct atcagtctgt cagctgctgc tggaattggt
     4921 gttgatgacc ttcgtcgctt atgcatactc aggatgagtt ttgtgaaagg ctggggaccg
     4981 gattacccaa gacagagcat caaagaaaca ccttgctgga ttgaaattca cttacaccgg
     5041 gccctccagc tcctagacga agtacttcat accatgccga ttgcagaccc acaaccttta
     5101 gactagaacc cagctttctt gtacaaagtg gtgatatcca attaaccctc actaaaggta
     5161 ttatgagaaa gttgaatagt agccctatag tgagtcgtat taccacccaa cttttctata
     5221 caaagtggtt gatatccagc acagtggcgg ccgctcgagt ctagagggcc cgcggttcga
     5281 aggtaagcct atccctaacc ctctcctcgg tctcgattct acgcgtaccg gttagtaatg
     5341 agatccctcc ccccccccta acgttactgg ccgaagccgc ttggaataag gccggtgtgc
     5401 gtttgtctat atgttatttt ccaccatatt gccgtctttt ggcaatgtga gggcccggaa
     5461 acctggccct gtcttcttga cgagcattcc taggggtctt tcccctctcg ccaaaggaat
     5521 gcaaggtctg ttgaatgtcg tgaaggaagc agttcctctg gaagcttctt gaagacaaac
     5581 aacgtctgta gcgacccttt gcaggcagcg gaacccccca cctggcgaca ggtgcctctg
     5641 cggccaaaag ccacgtgtat aagatacacc tgcaaaggcg gcacaacccc agtgccacgt
     5701 tgtgagttgg atagttgtgg aaagagtcaa atggctctcc tcaagcgtat tcaacaaggg
     5761 gctgaaggat gcccagaagg taccccattg tatgggatct gatctggggc ctcggtgcac
     5821 atgctttaca tgtgtttagt cgaggttaaa aaaacgtcta ggccccccga accacgggga
     5881 cgtggttttc ctttgaaaaa cacgatgata atatggccac acatatgacc gagtacaagc
     5941 ccacggtgcg cctcgccacc cgcgacgacg tccccagggc cgtacgcacc ctcgccgccg
     6001 cgttcgccga ctaccccgcc acgcgccaca ccgtcgatcc ggaccgccac atcgagcggg
     6061 tcaccgagct gcaagaactc ttcctcacgc gcgtcgggct cgacatcggc aaggtgtggg
     6121 tcgcggacga cggcgccgcg gtggcggtct ggaccacgcc ggagagcgtc gaagcggggg
     6181 cggtgttcgc cgagatcggc ccgcgcatgg ccgagttgag cggttcccgg ctggccgcgc
     6241 agcaacagat ggaaggcctc ctggcgccgc accggcccaa ggagcccgcg tggttcctgg
     6301 ccaccgtcgg cgtctcgccc gaccaccagg gcaagggtct gggcagcgcc gtcgtgctcc
     6361 ccggagtgga ggcggccgag cgcgccgggg tgcccgcctt cctggagacc tccgcgcccc
     6421 gcaacctccc cttctacgag cggctcggct tcaccgtcac cgccgacgtc gaggtgcccg
     6481 aaggaccgcg cacctggtgc atgacccgca agcccggtgc ctaaatcgat agatcctaat
     6541 caacctctgg attacaaaat ttgtgaaaga ttgactggta ttcttaacta tgttgctcct
     6601 tttacgctat gtggatacgc tgctttaatg cctttgtatc atgctattgc ttcccgtatg
     6661 gctttcattt tctcctcctt gtataaatcc tggttgctgt ctctttatga ggagttgtgg
     6721 cccgttgtca ggcaacgtgg cgtggtgtgc actgtgtttg ctgacgcaac ccccactggt
     6781 tggggcattg ccaccacctg tcagctcctt tccgggactt tcgctttccc cctccctatt
     6841 gccacggcgg aactcatcgc cgcctgcctt gcccgctgct ggacaggggc tcggctgttg
     6901 ggcactgaca attccgtggt gttgtcgggg aaatcatcgt cctttccttg gctgctcgcc
     6961 tgtgttgcca cctggattct gcgcgggacg tccttctgct acgtcccttc ggccctcaat
     7021 ccagcggacc ttccttcccg cggcctgctg ccggctctgc ggcctcttcc gcgtcttcgc
     7081 cttcgccctc agacgagtcg gatctccctt tgggccgcct ccccgcctga gatcctttaa
     7141 gaccaatgac ttacaaggca gctgtagatc ttagccactt tttaaaagaa aaggggggac
     7201 tggaagggct aattcactcc caacgaagac aagatctgct ttttgcttgt actgggtctc
     7261 tctggttaga ccagatctga gcctgggagc tctctggcta actagggaac ccactgctta
     7321 agcctcaata aagcttgcct tgagtgcttc aagtagtgtg tgcccgtctg ttgtgtgact
     7381 ctggtaacta gagatccctc agaccctttt agtcagtgtg gaaaatctct agcagtagta
     7441 gttcatgtca tcttattatt cagtatttat aacttgcaaa gaaatgaata tcagagagtg
     7501 agaggcccgg gttaattaag gaaagggcta gatcattctt gaagacgaaa gggcctcgtg
     7561 atacgcctat ttttataggt taatgtcatg ataataatgg tttcttagac gtcaggtggc
     7621 acttttcggg gaaatgtgcg cggaacccct atttgtttat ttttctaaat acattcaaat
     7681 atgtatccgc tcatgagaca ataaccctga taaatgcttc aataatattg aaaaaggaag
     7741 agtatgagta ttcaacattt ccgtgtcgcc cttattccct tttttgcggc attttgcctt
     7801 cctgtttttg ctcacccaga aacgctggtg aaagtaaaag atgctgaaga tcagttgggt
     7861 gcacgagtgg gttacatcga actggatctc aacagcggta agatccttga gagttttcgc
     7921 cccgaagaac gttttccaat gatgagcact tttaaagttc tgctatgtgg cgcggtatta
     7981 tcccgtgttg acgccgggca agagcaactc ggtcgccgca tacactattc tcagaatgac
     8041 ttggttgagt actcaccagt cacagaaaag catcttacgg atggcatgac agtaagagaa
     8101 ttatgcagtg ctgccataac catgagtgat aacactgcgg ccaacttact tctgacaacg
     8161 atcggaggac cgaaggagct aaccgctttt ttgcacaaca tgggggatca tgtaactcgc
     8221 cttgatcgtt gggaaccgga gctgaatgaa gccataccaa acgacgagcg tgacaccacg
     8281 atgcctgtag caatggcaac aacgttgcgc aaactattaa ctggcgaact acttactcta
     8341 gcttcccggc aacaattaat agactggatg gaggcggata aagttgcagg accacttctg
     8401 cgctcggccc ttccggctgg ctggtttatt gctgataaat ctggagccgg tgagcgtggg
     8461 tctcgcggta tcattgcagc actggggcca gatggtaagc cctcccgtat cgtagttatc
     8521 tacacgacgg ggagtcaggc aactatggat gaacgaaata gacagatcgc tgagataggt
     8581 gcctcactga ttaagcattg gtaactgtca gaccaagttt actcatatat actttagatt
     8641 gatttaaaac ttcattttta atttaaaagg atctaggtga agatcctttt tgataatctc
     8701 atgaccaaaa tcccttaacg tgagttttcg ttccactgag cgtcagaccc cgtagaaaag
     8761 atcaaaggat cttcttgaga tccttttttt ctgcgcgtaa tctgctgctt gcaaacaaaa
     8821 aaaccaccgc taccagcggt ggtttgtttg ccggatcaag agctaccaac tctttttccg
     8881 aaggtaactg gcttcagcag agcgcagata ccaaatactg ttcttctagt gtagccgtag
     8941 ttaggccacc acttcaagaa ctctgtagca ccgcctacat acctcgctct gctaatcctg
     9001 ttaccagtgg ctgctgccag tggcgataag tcgtgtctta ccgggttgga ctcaagacga
     9061 tagttaccgg ataaggcgca gcggtcgggc tgaacggggg gttcgtgcac acagcccagc
     9121 ttggagcgaa cgacctacac cgaactgaga tacctacagc gtgagctatg agaaagcgcc
     9181 acgcttcccg aagggagaaa ggcggacagg tatccggtaa gcggcagggt cggaacagga
     9241 gagcgcacga gggagcttcc agggggaaac gcctggtatc tttatagtcc tgtcgggttt
     9301 cgccacctct gacttgagcg tcgatttttg tgatgctcgt caggggggcg gagcctatgg
     9361 aaaaacgcca gcaacgcggc ctttttacgg ttcctggcct tttgctggcc ttttgctcac
     9421 atgttctttc ctgcgttatc ccctgattct gtggataacc gtattaccgc ctttgagtga
     9481 gctgataccg ctcgccgcag ccgaacgacc gagcgcagcg agtcagtgag cgaggaagcg
     9541 gaagagcgcc caatacgcaa accgcctctc cccgcgcgtt ggccgattca ttaatgcagc
     9601 aagctcatgg ctgactaatt ttttttattt atgcagaggc cgaggccgcc tcggcctctg
     9661 agctattcca gaagtagtga ggaggctttt ttggaggcct aggcttttgc aaaaagctcc
     9721 ccgtggcacg acaggtttcc cgactggaaa gcgggcagtg agcgcaacgc aattaatgtg
     9781 agttagctca ctcattaggc accccaggct ttacacttta tgcttccggc tcgtatgttg
     9841 tgtggaattg tgagcggata acaatttcac acaggaaaca gctatgacat gattacgaat
     9901 ttcacaaata aagcattttt ttcactgcat tctagttgtg gtttgtccaa actcatcaat
     9961 gtatcttatc atgtctggat caactggata actcaagcta accaaaatca tcccaaactt
    10021 cccaccccat accctattac cactgccaat tacctgtggt ttcatttact ctaaacctgt
    10081 gattcctctg aattattttc attttaaaga aattgtattt gttaaatatg tactacaaac
    10141 ttagtagt
//
