>Addgene plasmid #116682 | pHAGE-SMAD4-K436N | depositor partial sequence | sequence record 219557 | insert
ATGGACAATATGTCTATTACGAATACACCAACAAGTAATGATGCCTGTCTGAGCATTGTGCATAGTTTGA
TGTGCCATAGACAAGGTGGAGAGAGTGAAACATTTGCAAAAAGAGCAATTGAAAGTTTGGTAAAGAAGCT
GAAGGAGAAAAAAGATGAATTGGATTCTTTAATAACAGCTATAACTACAAATGGAGCTCATCCTAGTAAA
TGTGTTACCATACAGAGAACATTGGATGGGAGGCTTCAGGTGGCTGGTCGGAAAGGATTTCCTCATGTGA
TCTATGCCCGTCTCTGGAGGTGGCCTGATCTTCACAAAAATGAACTAAAACATGTTAAATATTGTCAGTA
TGCGTTTGACTTAAAATGTGATAGTGTCTGTGTGAATCCATATCACTACGAACGAGTTGTATCACCTGGA
ATTGATCTCTCAGGATTAACACTGCAGAGTAATGCTCCATCAAGTATGATGGTGAAGGATGAATATGTGC
ATGACTTTGAGGGACAGCCATCGTTGTCCACTGAAGGACATTCAATTCAAACCATCCAGCATCCACCAAG
TAATCGTGCATCGACAGAGACATACAGCACCCCAGCTCTGTTAGCCCCATCTGAGTCTAATGCTACCAGC
ACTGCCAACTTTCCCAACATTCCTGTGGCTTCCACAAGTCAGCCTGCCAGTATACTGGGGGGCAGCCATA
GTGAAGGACTGTTGCAGATAGCATCAGGGCCTCAGCCAGGACAGCAGCAGAATGGATTTACTGGTCAGCC
AGCTACTTACCATCATAACAGCACTACCACCTGGACTGGAAGTAGGACTGCACCATACACACCTAATTTG
CCTCACCACCAAAACGGCCATCTTCAGCACCACCCGCCTATGCCGCCCCATCCCGGACATTACTGGCCTG
TTCACAATGAGCTTGCATTCCAGCCTCCCATTTCCAATCATCCTGCTCCTGAGTATTGGTGTTCCATTGC
TTACTTTGAAATGGATGTTCAGGTAGGAGAGACATTTAAGGTTCCTTCAAGCTGCCCTATTGTTACTGTT
GATGGATACGTGGACCCTTCTGGAGGAGATCGCTTTTGTTTGGGTCAACTCTCCAATGTCCACAGGACAG
AAGCCATTGAGAGAGCAAGGTTGCACATAGGCAAAGGTGTGCAGTTGGAATGTAAAGGTGAAGGTGATGT
TTGGGTCAGGTGCCTTAGTGACCACGCGGTCTTTGTACAGAGTTACTACTTAGACAGAGAAGCTGGGCGT
GCACCTGGAGATGCTGTTCATAAGATCTACCCAAGTGCATATATAAACGTCTTTGATTTGCGTCAGTGTC
ATCGACAGATGCAGCAGCAGGCGGCTACTGCACAAGCTGCAGCAGCTGCCCAGGCAGCAGCCGTGGCAGG
AAACATCCCTGGCCCAGGATCAGTAGGTGGAATAGCTCCAGCTATCAGTCTGTCAGCTGCTGCTGGAATT
GGTGTTGATGACCTTCGTCGCTTATGCATACTCAGGATGAGTTTTGTGAAAGGCTGGGGACCGGATTACC
CAAGACAGAGCATCAAAGAAACACCTTGCTGGATTGAAATTCACTTACACCGGGCCCTCCAGCTCCTAGA
CGAAGTACTTCATACCATGCCGATTGCAGACCCACAACCTTTAGACTGA
